>Addgene plasmid #13350 | pMW#3 | addgene full sequence | sequence record 225430 | Addgene NGS Result
AAGCTTGGTACCGAGCTCGGATCCACTAGTAACGGCCGCCAGTGTGCTGGAATTCGCCCTTATCAACTTT
GTATAGAAAAGTTGAACGAGAAACGTAAAATGATATAAATATCAATATATTAAATTAGATTTTGCATAAA
AAACAGACTACATAATACTGTAAAACACATGGTATTAGTGACCTGTAGAATTCGAGCTCGACCGACAGCC
TTCCAAATGTTCTTCTCAAACGGAATCGTCGTATCCAGCCTACTCGCTATTGTCCTCAATGCCGTATTAA
ATCATAAAAAGAAATAAGAAAAAGAGGTGCGAGCCTCTTTTTTGTGTGACAAAATAAAAACATCTACCTA
TTCATATACGCTAGTGTCATAGTCCTGAAAATCATCTGCATCAAGAACAATTTCACAACTCTTATACTTT
TCTCTTACAAGTCGTTCGGCTTCATCTGGATTTTCAGCCTCTATACTTACTAAACGTGATAAAGTTTCTG
TAATTTCTACTGTATCGACCTGCAGACTGGCTGTGTATAAGGGAGCCTGACATTTATATTCCCCAGAACA
TCAGGTTAATGGCGTTTTTGATGTCATTTTCGCGGTGGCTGAGATCAGCCACTTCTTCCCCGATAACGGA
GACCGGCACACTGGCCATATCGGTGGTCATCATGCGCCAGCTTTCATCCCCGATATGCACCACCGGGTAA
AGTTCACGGGAGACTTTATCCGACAGCAGACGTGCACTGGCCAGGGGGATCACCATCCGTCGCCCGGGCG
TGTCAATAATATCACTCTGTACATCCACAAACAGATGATAACGGCTCTCTCTTTTATAGGTGTAAACCTT
AAACTGCATTTCACCAGCCCCTGTTCTCGTCAGCAAAAGAGCCGTTCATTTCAATAAACCGGGCGACCTC
AGCCGTCCCTTCCTGATTTTCCGCTTTCCAGCGTTCGGCACGCAGACGACGGGCTTCATTCTGCATGGTT
GTGCTTACCAGACCGGAGATATTGACATCATATATGCCTTGAGCAACTGATAGCTGTCGCTGTCAACTGT
CACTGTAATACGCTGCTTCATAGCATACCTCTTTTTGACATACTTCGGGTATACATATCAGTATATATTC
TTATACCGCAAAAATCAGCGCGCAAATACGCATACTGTTATCTGGCTTTTAGTAAGCCGGATCCACGCGG
CGTTTACGCCCCCCCTGCCACTCATCGCAGTACTGTTGTAATTCATTAAGCATTCTGCCGACATGGAAGC
CATCACAAACGGCATGATGAACCTGAATCGCCAGCGGCATCAGCACCTTGTCGCCTTGCGTATAATATTT
GCCCATGGTGAAAACGGGGGCGAAGAAGTTGTCCATATTGGCCACGTTTAAATCAAAACTGGTGAAACTC
ACCCAGGGATTGGCTGAGACGAAAAACATATTCTCAATAAACCCTTTAGGGAAATAGGCCAGGTTTTCAC
CGTAACACGCCACATCTTGCGAATATATGTGTAGAAACTGCCGGAAATCGTCGTGGTATTCACTCCAGAG
CGATGAAAACGTTTCAGTTTGCTCATGGAAAACGGTGTAACAAGGGTGAACACTATCCCATATCACCAGC
TCACCGTCTTTCATTGCCATACGGAATTCCGGATGAGCATTCATCAGGCGGGCAAGAATGTGAATAAAGG
CCGGATAAAACTTGTGCTTATTTTTCTTTACGGTCTTTAAAAAGGCCGTAATATCCAGCTGAACGGTCTG
GTTATAGGTACATTGAGCAACTGACTGAAATGCCTCAAAATGTTCTTTACGATGCCATTGGGATATATCA
ACGGTGGTATATCCAGTGATTTTTTTCTCCATTTTAGCTTCCTTAGCTCCTGAAAATCTCGATAACTCAA
AAAATACGCCCGGTAGTGATCTTATTTCATTATGGTGAAAGTTGGAACCTCTTACGTGCCGATCAACGTC
TCATTTTCGCCAAAAGTTGGCCCAGGGCTTCCCGGTATCAACAGGGACACCAGGATTTATTTATTCTGCG
AAGTGATCTTCCGTCACAGGTATTTATTCGGCGCAAAGTGCGTCGGGTGATGCTGCCAACTTAGTCGACG
CTCTAGAGCTCCAAATAATGATTTTATTTTGACTGATAGTGACCTGTTCGTTGCAACAAATTGATAAGCA
ATGCTTTTTTATAATGCCAACTTTGTACAAAAAAGCAGGCTAAGCTTGAATTCGAGCTCGGTACCCGGGG
ATCTGTCGACCTCGAGGCATGTGCTCTGTATGTATATAAAACTCTTGTTTTCTTCTTTTCTCTAAATATT
CTTTCCTTATACATTAGGTCCTTTGTAGCATAAATTACTATACTTCTATAGACACGCAAACACAAATACA
CACACTAAATTAATAATGACCGGATCCGGAGCTTGGCTGTTGCCCGTCTCACTGGTGAAAAGAAAAACCA
CCCTGGCGCCCAATACGCAAACCGCCTCTCCCCGCGCGCTGGCCGATTCATTAATGCAGCTGGCACGACA
GGTTTCCCGACTTAATCGCCTTGCAGCACATCCCCCTTTCGCCAGCTGGCGTAATAGCGAAGAGGCCCGC
ACCGATCGCCCTTCCCAACAGTTGCGCAGCCTGAATGGCGAATGGCGCTTTGCCTGGTTTCCGGCACCAG
AAGCGGTGCCGGAAAGCTGGCTGGAGTGCGATCTTCCTGAGGCCGATACTGTCGTCGTCCCCTCAAACTG
GCAGATGCACGGTTACGATGCGCCCATCTACACCAACGTGACCTATCCCATTACGGTCAATCCGCCGTTT
GTTCCCACGGAGAATCCGACGGGTTGTTACTCGCTCACATTTAATGTTGATGAAAGCTGGCTACAGGAAG
GCCAGACGCGAATTATTTTTGATGGCGTTAACTCGGCGTTTCATCTGTGGTGCAACGGGCGCTGGGTCGG
TTACGGCCAGGACAGTCGTTTGCCGTCTGAATTTGACCTGAGCGCATTTTTACGCGCCGGAGAAAACCGC
CTCGCGGTGATGGTGCTGCGCTGGAGTGACGGCAGTTATCTGGAAGATCAGGATATGTGGCGGATGAGCG
GCATTTTCCGTGACGTCTCGTTGCTGCATAAACCGACTACACAAATCAGCGATTTCCATGTTGCCACTCG
CTTTAATGATGATTTCAGCCGCGCTGTACTGGAGGCTGAAGTTCAGATGTGCGGCGAGTTGCGTGACTAC
CTACGGGTAACAGTTTCTTTATGGCAGGGTGAAACGCAGGTCGCCAGCGGCACCGCGCCTTTCGGCGGTG
AAATTATCGATGAGCGTGGTGGTTATGCCGATCGCGTCACACTACGTCTGAACGTCGAAAACCCGAAACT
GTGGAGCGCCGAAATCCCGAATCTCTATCGTGCGGTGGTTGAACTGCACACCGCCGACGGCACGCTGATT
GAAGCAGAAGCCTGCGATGTCGGTTTCCGCGAGGTGCGGATTGAAAATGGTCTGCTGCTGCTGAACGGCA
AGCCGTTGCTGATTCGAGGCGTTAACCGTCACGAGCATCATCCTCTGCATGGTCAGGTCATGGATGAGCA
GACGATGGTGCAGGATATCCTGCTGATGAAGCAGAACAACTTTAACGCCGTGCGCTGTTCGCATTATCCG
AACCATCCGCTGTGGTACACGCTGTGCGACCGCTACGGCCTGTATGTGGTGGATGAAGCCAATATTGAAA
CCCACGGCATGGTGCCAATGAATCGTCTGACCGATGATCCGCGCTGGCTACCGGCGATGAGCGAACGCGT
AACGCGAATGGTGCAGCGCGATCGTAATCACCCGAGTGTGATCATCTGGTCGCTGGGGAATGAATCAGGC
CACGGCGCTAATCACGACGCGCTGTATCGCTGGATCAAATCTGTCGATCCTTCCCGCCCGGTGCAGTATG
AAGGCGGCGGAGCCGACACCACGGCCACCGATATTATTTGCCCGATGTACGCGCGCGTGGATGAAGACCA
GCCCTTCCCGGCTGTGCCGAAATGGTCCATCAAAAAATGGCTTTCGCTACCTGGAGAGACGCGCCCGCTG
ATCCTTTGCGAATACGCCCACGCGATGGGTAACAGTCTTGGCGGTTTCGCTAAATACTGGCAGGCGTTTC
GTCAGTATCCCCGTTTACAGGGCGGCTTCGTCTGGGACTGGGTGGATCAGTCGCTGATTAAATATGATGA
AAACGGCAACCCGTGGTCGGCTTACGGCGGTGATTTTGGCGATACGCCGAACGATCGCCAGTTCTGTATG
AACGGTCTGGTCTTTGCCGACCGCACGCCGCATCCAGCGCTGACGGAAGCAAAACACCAGCAGCAGTTTT
TCCAGTTCCGTTTATCCGGGCAAACCATCGAAGTGACCAGCGAATACCTGTTCCGTCATAGCGATAACGA
GCTCCTGCACTGGATGGTGGCGCTGGATGGTAAGCCGCTGGCAAGCGGTGAAGTGCCTCTGGATGTCGCT
CCACAAGGTAAACAGTTGATTGAACTGCCTGAACTACCGCAGCCGGAGAGCGCCGGGCAACTCTGGCTCA
CAGTACGCGTAGTGCAACCGAACGCGACCGCATGGTCAGAAGCCGGGCACATCAGCGCCTGGCAGCAGTG
GCGTCTGGCGGAAAACCTCAGTGTGACGCTCCCCGCCGCGTCCCACGCCATCCCGCATCTGACCACCAGC
GAAATGGATTTTTGCATCGAGCTGGGTAATAAGCGTTGGCAATTTAACCGCCAGTCAGGCTTTCTTTCAC
AGATGTGGATTGGCGATAAAAAACAACTGCTGACGCCGCTGCGCGATCAGTTCACCCGTGCACCGCTGGA
TAACGACATTGGCGTAAGTGAAGCGACCCGCATTGACCCTAACGCCTGGGTCGAACGCTGGAAGGCGGCG
GGCCATTACCAGGCCGAAGCAGCGTTGTTGCAGTGCACGGCAGATACACTTGCTGATGCGGTGCTGATTA
CGACCGCTCACGCGTGGCAGCATCAGGGGAAAACCTTATTTATCAGCCGGAAAACCTACCGGATTGATGG
TAGTGGTCAAATGGCGATTACCGTTGATGTTGAAGTGGCGAGCGATACACCGCATCCGGCGCGGATTGGC
CTGAACTGCCAGCTGGCGCAGGTAGCAGAGCGGGTAAACTGGCTCGGATTAGGGCCGCAAGAAAACTATC
CCGACCGCCTTACTGCCGCCTGTTTTGACCGCTGGGATCTGCCATTGTCAGACATGTATACCCCGTACGT
CTTCCCGAGCGAAAACGGTCTGCGCTGCGGGACGCGCGAATTGAATTATGGCCCACACCAGTGGCGCGGC
GACTTCCAGTTCAACATCAGCCGCTACAGTCAACAGCAACTGATGGAAACCAGCCATCGCCATCTGCTGC
ACGCGGAAGAAGGCACATGGCTGAATATCGACGGTTTCCATATGGGGATTGGTGGCGACGACTCCTGGAG
CCCGTCAGTATCGGCGGAATTACAGCTGAGCGCCGGTCGCTACCATTACCAGTTGGTCTGGTGTCAAAAA
TAATAATAACCGGGCAGGCCATGTCTGCCCGTATTTCGCGTAAACCCAGCTTTCTTGTACAAAGTTGATA
AGGGCGAATTCTGCAGATGCTGACGGAAGCAAAACACCAGCAGCAGTTTTTCCAGTTCCGTTTATCCGGG
CAAACCATCGAAGTGACCAGCGAATACCTGTTCCGTCATAGCGATAACGAGCTCCTGCACTGGATGGTGG
CGCTGGATGGTAAGCCGCTGGCAAGCGGTGAAGTGCCTCTGGATGTCGCTCCACAAGGTAAACAGTTGAT
TGAACTGCCTGAACTACCGCAGCCGGAGAGCGCCGGGCAACTCTGGCTCACAGTACGCGTAGTGCAACCG
AACGCGACCGCATGGTCAGAAGCCGGGCACATCAGCGCCTGGCAGCAGTGGCGTCTGGCGGAAAACCTCA
GTGTGACGCTCCCCGCCGCGTCCCACGCCATCCCGCATCTGACCACCAGCGAAATGGATTTTTGCATCGA
GCTGGGTAATAAGCGTTGGCAATTTAACCGCCAGTCAGGCTTTCTTTCACAGATGTGGATTGGCGATAAA
AAACAACTGCTGACGCCGCTGCGCGATCAGTTCACCCGTGCACCGCTGGATAACGACATTGGCGTAAGTG
AAGCGACCCGCATTGACCCTAACGCCTGGGTCGAACGCTGGAAGGCGGCGGGCCATTACCAGGCCGAAGC
AGCGTTGTTGCAGTGCACGGCAGATACACTTGCTGATGCGGTGCTGATTACGACCGCTCACGCGTGGCAG
CATCAGGGGAAAACCTTATTTATCAGCCGGAAAACCTACCGGATTGATGGTAGTGGTCAAATGGCGATTA
CCGTTGATGTTGAAGTGGCGAGCGATACACCGCATCCGGCGCGGATTGGCCTGAACTGCCAGCTGGCGCA
GGTAGCAGAGCGGGTAAACTGGCTCGGATTAGGGCCGCAAGAAAACTATCCCGACCGCCTTACTGCCGCC
TGTTTTGACCGCTGGGATCTGCCATTGTCAGACATGTATACCCCGTACGTCTTCCCGAGCGAAAACGGTC
TGCGCTGCGGGACGCGCGAATTGAATTATGGCCCACACCAGTGGCGCGGCGACTTCCAGTTCAACATCAG
CCGCTACAGTCAACAGCAACTGATGGAAACCAGCCATCGCCATCTGCTGCACGCGGAAGAAGGCACATGG
CTGAATATCGACGGTTTCCATATGGGGATTGGTGGCGACGACTCCTGGAGCCCGTCAGTATCGGCGGAAT
TACAGCTGAGCGCCGGTCGCTACCATTACCAGTTGGTCTGGTGTCAAAAATAATAATAACCGGGCAGGCC
ATGTCTGCCCGTATTTCGCGTAAGGAAATCCATTATGTACTATTTAAAAAACACAAACTTTTGGATGTTC
GGTTTATTCTTTTTCTTTTACTTTTTTATCATGGGAGCCTACTTCCCGTTTTTCCCGATTTGGCTACATG
ACATCAACCATATCAGCAAAAGTGATACGGGTATTATTTTTGCCGCTATTTCTCTGTTCTCGCTATTATT
CCAACCGCTGTTTGGTCTGCTTTCTGACAAACTCGGCCTCGACTCTAGCGAATTAATTCGTAATCATGTC
ATAGCTGTTTCCTGTGTGAAATTGTTATCCGCTCACAATTCCACACAACATACGAGCCGGAAGCATAAAG
TGTAAAGCCTGGGGTGCCTAATGAGTGAGCTAACTCACATTAATTGCGTTGCGCTCACTGCCCGCTTTCC
AGTCGGGAAACCTGTCGTGCCAGCTGCATTAATGAATCGGCCAACGCGCGGGGAGAGGCGGTTTGCGTAT
TGGGCGCTCTTCCGCTTCCTCGCTCACTGACTCGCTGCGCTCGGTCGTTCGGCTGCGGCGAGCGGTATCA
GCTCACTCAAAGGCGGTAATACGGTTATCCACAGAATCAGGGGATAACGCAGGAAAGAACATGTGAGCAA
AAGGCCAGCAAAAGGCCAGGAACCGTAAAAAGGCCGCGTTGCTGGCGTTTTTCCATAGGCTCCGCCCCCC
TGACGAGCATCACAAAAATCGACGCTCAAGTCAGAGGTGGCGAAACCCGACAGGACTATAAAGATACCAG
GCGTTTCCCCCTGGAAGCTCCCTCGTGCGCTCTCCTGTTCCGACCCTGCCGCTTACCGGATACCTGTCCG
CCTTTCTCCCTTCGGGAAGCGTGGCGCTTTCTCATAGCTCACGCTGTAGGTATCTCAGTTCGGTGTAGGT
CGTTCGCTCCAAGCTGGGCTGTGTGCACGAACCCCCCGTTCAGCCCGACCGCTGCGCCTTATCCGGTAAC
TATCGTCTTGAGTCCAACCCGGTAAGACACGACTTATCGCCACTGGCAGCAGCCACTGGTAACAGGATTA
GCAGAGCGAGGTATGTAGGCGGTGCTACAGAGTTCTTGAAGTGGTGGCCTAACTACGGCTACACTAGAAG
AACAGTATTTGGTATCTGCGCTCTGCTGAAGCCAGTTACCTTCGGAAAAAGAGTTGGTAGCTCTTGATCC
GGCAAACAAACCACCGCTGGTAGCGGTGGTTTTTTTGTTTGCAAGCAGCAGATTACGCGCAGAAAAAAAG
GATCTCAAGAAGATCCTTTGATCTTTTCTACGGGGTCTGACGCTCAGTGGAACGAAAACTCACGTTAAGG
GATTTTGGTCATGAGATTATCAAAAAGGATCTTCACCTAGATCCTTTTAAATTAAAAATGAAGTTTTAAA
TCAATCTAAAGTATATATGAGTAAACTTGGTCTGACAGTTACCAATGCTTAATCAGTGAGGCACCTATCT
CAGCGATCTGTCTATTTCGTTCATCCATAGTTGCCTGACTCCCCGTCGTGTAGATAACTACGATACGGGA
GGGCTTACCATCTGGCCCCAGTGCTGCAATGATACCGCGAGACCCACGCTCACCGGCTCCAGATTTATCA
GCAATAAACCAGCCAGCCGGAAGGGCCGAGCGCAGAAGTGGTCCTGCAACTTTATCCGCCTCCATCCAGT
CTATTAATTGTTGCCGGGAAGCTAGAGTAAGTAGTTCGCCAGTTAATAGTTTGCGCAACGTTGTTGCCAT
TGCTACAGGCATCGTGGTGTCACGCTCGTCGTTTGGTATGGCTTCATTCAGCTCCGGTTCCCAACGATCA
AGGCGAGTTACATGATCCCCCATGTTGTGCAAAAAAGCGGTTAGCTCCTTCGGTCCTCCGATCGTTGTCA
GAAGTAAGTTGGCCGCAGTGTTATCACTCATGGTTATGGCAGCACTGCATAATTCTCTTACTGTCATGCC
ATCCGTAAGATGCTTTTCTGTGACTGGTGAGTACTCAACCAAGTCATTCTGAGAATAGTGTATGCGGCGA
CCGAGTTGCTCTTGCCCGGCGTCAACACGGGATAATACCGCGCCACATAGCAGAACTTTAAAAGTGCTCA
TCATTGGAAAACGTTCTTCGGGGCGAAAACTCTCAAGGATCTTACCGCTGTTGAGATCCAGTTCGATGTA
ACCCACTCGTGCACCCAACTGATCTTCAGCATCTTTTACTTTCACCAGCGTTTCTGGGTGAGCAAAAACA
GGAAGGCAAAATGCCGCAAAAAAGGGAATAAGGGCGACACGGAAATGTTGAATACTCATACTCTTCCTTT
TTCAATATTATTGAAGCATTTATCAGGGTTATTGTCTCATGAGCGGATACATATTTGAATGTATTTAGAA
AAATAAACAAATAGGGGTTCCGCGCACATTTCCCCGAAAAGTGCCACCTGGGTAATAACTGATATAATTA
AATTGAAGCTCTAATTTGTGAGTTTAGTATACATGCATTTACTTATAATACAGTTTTTTAGTTTTGCTGG
CCGCATCTTCTCAAATATGCTTCCCAGCCTGCTTTTCTGTAACGTTCACCCTCTACCTTAGCATCCCTTC
CCTTTGCAAATAGTCCTCTTCCAACAATAATAATGTCAGATCCTGTAGAGACCACATCATCCACGGTTCT
ATACTGTTGACCCAATGCGTCTCCCTTGTCATCTAAACCCACACCGGGTGTCATAATCAACCAATCGTAA
CCTTCATCTCTTCCACCCATGTCTCTTTGAGCAATAAAGCCGATAACAAAATCTTTGTCGCTCTTCGCAA
TGTCAACAGTACCCTTAGTATATTCTCCAGTAGATAGGGAGCCCTTGCATGACAATTCTGCTAACATCAA
AAGGCCTCTAGGTTCCTTTGTTACTTCTTCTGCCGCCTGCTTCAAACCGCTAACAATACCTGGGCCCACC
ACACCGTGTGCATTCGTAATGTCTGCCCATTCTGCTATTCTGTATACACCCGCAGAGTACTGCAATTTGA
CTGTATTACCAATGTCAGCAAATTTTCTGTCTTCGAAGAGTAAAAAATTGTACTTGGCGGATAATGCCTT
TAGCGGCTTAACTGTGCCCTCCATGGAAAAATCAGTCAAGATATCCACATGTGTTTTTAGTAAACAAATT
TTGGGACCTAATGCTTCAACTAACTCCAGTAATTCCTTGGTGGTACGAACATCCAATGAAGCACACAAGT
TTGTTTGCTTTTCGTGCATGATATTAAATAGCTTGGCAGCAACAGGACTAGGATGAGTAGCAGCACGTTC
CTTATATGTAGCTTTCGACATGATTTATCTTCGTTTCCTGCAGGTTTTTGTTCTGTGCAGTTGGGTTAAG
AATACTGGGCAATTTCATGTTTCTTCAACACTACATATGCGTATATATACCAATCTAAGTCTGTGCTCCT
TCCTTCGTTCTTCCTTCTGTTCGGAGATTACCGAATCAAAAAAATTTCAAGGAAACCGAAATCAAAAAAA
AGAATAAAAAAAAAATGATGAATTGAA
Features (pLannotate 1.2.2; 24 found; start..end, strand, type, name):
     64..84      +  protein_bind   attB4: mutant version of attB; core recombination site for the Gateway® BP reaction BP Clonase™
     78..169     +  protein_bind   attR2 (fragment): mutant version of attR; recombination site for the Gateway® LR reaction LR Clonase™
    169..187     +  protein_bind   attP4 (fragment): mutant version of attP; recombination site for the Gateway® BP reaction BP Clonase™
    351..503     -  CDS            dpnD (fragment): DPND_STRPN - Protein predicted: Swiss-Prot protein existence level 4. From Streptococcus pneumoniae serotype 4 (strain ATCC BAA-334 / TIGR4).
    544..849     -  CDS            ccdB: CcdB, a bacterial toxin that poisons DNA gyrase; ccdB; Plasmids containing the ccdB gene cannot be propagated in standard E. coli strains.
    854..1012    -  CDS            ccdA (fragment): CCDA_ECO57 - Also known as H, letA. Experimental evidence at protein level: Swiss-Prot protein existence level 1. Antitoxin component of a type II toxin-antitoxin (TA) system which inhibits the post-segregational killing (PSK) of plasmid-free cells, also referred to as a plasmid addiction system. Binds to and blocks the activity of CcdB; will also remove bound CcdB protein from the CcdB-GyrA complex by forming a CcdA-CcdB complex, a process termed rejuvenation. Functions as a transcriptional corepressor for the ccdAB operon, repression also requires CcdB (By similarity). From Escherichia coli
   1194..1852    -  CDS            CmR: chloramphenicol acetyltransferase; cat; confers resistance to chloramphenicol
   1853..1955    -  promoter       cat promoter: promoter of the E. coli cat gene encoding chloramphenicol acetyltransferase
   2112..2211    +  protein_bind   attL1: mutant version of attL; recombination site for the Gateway® LR reaction LR Clonase™
   2218..2243    +  misc_feature   MCS (fragment): pUC18/19 multiple cloning site
   2416..2532    +  CDS            lacI (fragment): lac repressor; lacI; The lac repressor binds to the lac operator to inhibit transcription in E. coli. This inhibition can be relieved by adding lactose or isopropyl-β-D-thiogalactopyranoside (IPTG).
   2530..5533    +  CDS            lacZ (fragment): β-galactosidase; lacZ
   5574..5595    -  protein_bind   attB2 (fragment): mutant version of attB; recombination site for the Gateway® BP reaction BP Clonase™
   5619..6843    +  CDS            lacZ (fragment): β-galactosidase; lacZ
   6895..7110    +  CDS            lacY (fragment): LACY_ECOLI - Experimental evidence at protein level: Swiss-Prot protein existence level 1. Responsible for transport of beta-galactosides into the cell, with the concomitant import of a proton (symport system). Can transport lactose, melibiose, lactulose or the analog methyl-1-thio-beta,D- galactopyranoside (TMG), but not sucrose or fructose (PubMed:1848449, PubMed:18177889, PubMed:22106930). The substrate specificity is directed toward the galactopyranosyl moiety of the substrate (PubMed:22106930). From Escherichia coli (strain K12).
   7162..7178    -  protein_bind   lac operator: The lac repressor binds to the lac operator to inhibit transcription in E. coli. This inhibition can be relieved by adding lactose or isopropyl-β-D-thiogalactopyranoside (IPTG). lac repressor encoded by lacI
   7186..7216    -  promoter       lac promoter: promoter for the E. coli lac operon
   7231..7252    -  protein_bind   CAP binding site: CAP binding activates transcription in the presence of cAMP. E. coli catabolite activator protein
   7265..7357    -  CDS            lacI (fragment): lac repressor; lacI; The lac repressor binds to the lac operator to inhibit transcription in E. coli. This inhibition can be relieved by adding lactose or isopropyl-β-D-thiogalactopyranoside (IPTG).
   7540..8128    -  rep_origin     ori: high-copy-number ColE1/pMB1/pBR322/pUC origin of replication
   8299..9159    -  CDS            AmpR: β-lactamase; bla; confers resistance to ampicillin, carbenicillin, and related antibiotics
   9160..9264    -  promoter       AmpR promoter: bla
   9368..10171   -  CDS            URA3: orotidine-5'-phosphate decarboxylase, required for uracil biosynthesis; S. cerevisiae URA3; yeast auxotrophic marker, counterselectable with 5-fluoroorotic acid (5-FOA)
  10172..10387   -  promoter       URA3 promoter: S. cerevisiae URA3
