[The description below was written by a language model from this plasmid's Addgene catalogue record and pLannotate feature annotations shown in this document.]
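Description:
pMW#3 is a yeast one-hybrid (Y1H) Gateway destination vector built on the Clontech pLacZi backbone, designed to place a DNA "bait" fragment, such as a promoter, upstream of a lacZ reporter. The sequenced record is about 10.4 kb. In E. coli it replicates from a high-copy ColE1/pUC-type origin and carries AmpR, with a second chloramphenicol resistance gene inside the Gateway cassette. For yeast it carries the URA3 auxotrophic marker under its own promoter. No yeast replication origin is annotated, which is consistent with a reporter plasmid that is maintained by integration into the genome, although the record does not say this explicitly.

According to the depositor, the Gateway cassette is flanked by attR4 and attL1 sites, so it can be used in conventional LR reactions. The automated annotation labels the upstream site as a mix of attB4, attR2 and attP4 fragments, which most likely reflects how the tool matches an attR4 site, and it clearly detects attL1 downstream. Between these sites lie the cat promoter and CmR gene plus the ccdB toxin gene with a partial ccdA. Because ccdB poisons DNA gyrase, the empty vector must be grown in a ccdB-tolerant strain (DB3.1), and recombinants that have replaced the cassette can be selected in standard strains. Quality control found an R15H substitution in ccdB, reported as not affecting function, and the depositor's map shows the cassette in the reverse orientation.

Downstream of attL1 sits the β-galactosidase coding region, annotated as two large lacZ fragments followed by remnants of lacY and lac regulatory sequence. No yeast minimal promoter is annotated ahead of lacZ. The vector was used to generate DNA bait::lacZ reporter strains for mapping C. elegans protein–DNA interactions.
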