Addgene plasmid #13350: pMW#3
Depositing lab: Marian Walhout. Depositing organization: University of Massachusetts, Worcester. Publication: A gene-centered C. elegans protein-DNA interaction network. Deplancke B, Mukhopadhyay A, Ao W, Elewa AM, Grove CA, Martinez NJ, Sequerra R, Doucette-Stamm L, Reece-Hoyes JS, Hope IA, Tissenbaum HA, Mango SE, Walhout AJ. Cell. 2006 Jun 16. 125(6):1193-205. 10.1016/j.cell.2006.04.038 PubMed 16777607.
Backbone
  Vector backbone: pLacZi
  Backbone manufacturer: Clontech
  Backbone size w/o insert (bp): 9700
  Vector type: Yeast Expression
  Selectable markers: URA3
Growth in bacteria
  Bacterial resistance: Chloramphenicol and Ampicillin, 25 & 100 μg/mL
  Growth temperature: 37°C
  Growth strain: DB3.1
  Growth instructions: DB3.1 (Invitrogen)
  Copy number: High Copy
Gene/Insert
  Gene/Insert name: LacZ reporter
  Cloning method: Restriction Enzyme
  Sequencing primers: 5′ GTTCGGAGATTACCGAATCAA (1HIFW); 3′ ATGCGCTCAGGTCAAATTCAGA (LacZ592RV)
Terms and licenses: Academic/Nonprofit Terms; Industry Terms: Not Available to Industry
Depositor comments: Please note mutation R15H in ccdB was found during Addgene's quality control process. The plasmid should function as reported in the associated publication. Please note that the ccdB cassette in the author's map (click on 'View map') is shown in the reverse orientation. Y1H Destination vector that can be used in conventional Gateway LR cloning reactions. This vector contains a Gateway cassette with AttR4 and AttL1 recombination sites and a LacZ reporter gene. For more information and protocols, see Deplancke et al. 2004 Genome Res 14(10B):2093 and Deplancke et al. 2006 CSH Protocols.
How to cite: pMW#3 was a gift from Marian Walhout (Addgene plasmid # 13350 ; http://n2t.net/addgene:13350 ; RRID:Addgene_13350)
