>Addgene plasmid #13350 | pMW#3 | addgene partial sequence | sequence record 19729 | LacZ-R 5'-GACAGTATCGGCCTCAGGAA-3'
TGGTGCCGGAACCAGGCAAAGCGCCATTCGCCATTCAGGCTGCGCAACTGTTGGGAAGGGCGATCGGTGC
GGGCCTCTTCGCTATTACGCCAGCTGGCGAAAGGGGGATGTGCTGCAAGGCGATTAAGTCGGGAAACCTG
TCGTGCCAGCTGCATTAATGAATCGGCCAGCGCGCGGGGAGAGGCGGTTTGCGTATTGGGCGCCAGGGTG
GTTTTTCTTTTCACCAGTGAGACGGGCAACAGCCAAGCTCCGGATCCGGTCATTATTAATTTAGTGTGTG
TATTTGTGTTTGCGTGTCTATAGAAGTATAGTAATTTATGCTACAAAGGACCTAATGTATAAGGAAAGAA
TATTTAGAGAAAAGAAGAAAACAAGAGTTTTATATACATACAGAGCACATGCCTCGAGGTCGACAGATCC
CCGGGTACCGAGCTCGAATTCAAGCTTAGCCTGCTTTTTTGTACAAAGTTGGCATTATAAAAAAGCATTG
CTTATCAATTTGTTGCAACGAACAGGTCACTATCAGTCAAAATAAAATCATTATTTGGAGCTCTAGAGCG
TCGACTAAGTTGGCAGCATCACCCGACGCACTTTGCGCCGAATAAATACCTGTGACGGAAGATCACTTCG
CAGAATAAATAAATCCTGGTGTCCCTGTTGATACCGGGAAGCCCTGGGCCAACTTTTGGC
